>Addgene plasmid #154744 | pEPYC1CB0498 | depositor full sequence | sequence record 299678 | pEPYC1CB0498 sequence 7033 bps
GCAATTGTCTTCTGCACGAAGTGGTTTAAACTATCAGTGTTTGACAGGATATATTGGCGGGTAAACCTAA
GAGAAAAGAGCGTTTATTAGAATAATCGGATATTTAAAAGGGCGTGAAAAGGTTTATCCGTTCGTCCATT
TGTATGTGCATGCCAACCACAGGGTTCCCCAGATCAGGCGCTGGCTGCTGAACCCCCAGCCGGAACTGAC
CCCACAAGGCCCTAGCGTTTGCAATGCACCAGGTCATCATTGACCCAGGCGTGTTCCACCAGGCCGCTGC
CTCGCAACTCTTCGCAGGCTTCGCCGACCTGCTCGCGCCACTTCTTCACGCGGGTGGAATCCGATCCGCA
CATGAGGCGGAAGGTTTCCAGCTTGAGCGGGTACGGCTCCCGGTGCGAGCTGAAATAGTCGAACATCCGT
CGGGCCGTCGGCGACAGCTTGCGGTACTTCTCCCATATGAATTTCGTGTAGTGGTCGCCAGCAAACAGCA
CGACGATTTCCTCGTCGATCAGGACCTGGCAACGGGACGTTTTCTTGCCACGGTCCAGGACGCGGAAGCG
GTGCAGCAGCGACACCGATTCCAGGTGCCCAACGCGGTCGGACGTGAAGCCCATCGCCGTCGCCTGTAGG
CGCGACAGGCATTCCTCGGCCTTCGTGTAATACCGGCCATTGATCGACCAGCCCAGGTCCTGGCAAAGCT
CGTAGAACGTGAAGGTGATCGGCTCGCCGATAGGGGTGCGCTTCGCGTACTCCAACACCTGCTGCCACAC
CAGTTCGTCATCGTCGGCCCGCAGCTCGACGCCGGTGTAGGTGATCTTCACGTCCTTGTTGACGTGGAAA
ATGACCTTGTTTTGCAGCGCCTCGCGCGGGATTTTCTTGTTGCGCGTGGTGAACAGGGCAGAGCGGGCCG
TGTCGTTTGGCATCGCTCGCATCGTGTCCGGCCACGGCGCAATATCGAACAAGGAAAGCTGCATTTCCTT
GATCTGCTGCTTCGTGTGTTTCAGCAACGCGGCCTGCTTGGCCTCGCTGACCTGTTTTGCCAGGTCCTCG
CCGGCGGTTTTTCGCTTCTTGGTCGTCATAGTTCCTCGCGTGTCGATGGTCATCGACTTCGCCAAACCTG
CCGCCTCCTGTTCAAGACGACGCGAACGCTCCACGGCGGCCGATGGCGCGGGCAGGGCAGGGGGAGCCAG
TTGCACGCTGTCGCGCTCGATCTTGGCCGTAGCTTGCTGGACCATCGAGCCGACGGACTGGAAGGTTTCG
CGGGGCGCACGCATGACGGTGCGGCTTGCGATGGTTTCGGCATCCTCGGCGGAAAACCCCGCGTCGATCA
GTTCTTGCCTGTATGCCTTCCGGTCAAACGTCCGATTCATTCACCCTCCTTGCGGGATTGCCCCGACTCA
CGCCGGGGCAATGTGCCCTTATTCCTGATTTGACCCGCCTGGTGCCTTGGTGTCCAGATAATCCACCTTA
TCGGCAATGAAGTCGGTCCCGTAGACCGTCTGGCCGTCCTTCTCGTACTTGGTATTCCGAATCTTGCCCT
GCACGAATACCAGCGACCCCTTGCCCAAATACTTGCCGTGGGCCTCGGCCTGAGAGCCAAAACACTTGAT
GCGGAAGAAGTCGGTGCGCTCCTGCTTGTCGCCGGCATCGTTGCGCCACATCTAGGATCTGCCAGGAACC
GTAAAAAGGCCGCGTTGCTGGCGTTTTTCCATAGGCTCCGCCCCCCTGACGAGCATCACAAAAATCGACG
CTCAAGTCAGAGGTGGCGAAACCCGACAGGACTATAAAGATACCAGGCGTTTCCCCCTGGAAGCTCCCTC
GTGCGCTCTCCTGTTCCGACCCTGCCGCTTACCGGATACCTGTCCGCCTTTCTCCCTTCGGGAAGCGTGG
CGCTTTCTCATAGCTCACGCTGTAGGTATCTCAGTTCGGTGTAGGTCGTTCGCTCCAAGCTGGGCTGTGT
GCACGAACCCCCCGTTCAGCCCGACCGCTGCGCCTTATCCGGTAACTATCGTCTTGAGTCCAACCCGGTA
AGACACGACTTATCGCCACTGGCAGCAGCCACTGGTAACAGGATTAGCAGAGCGAGGTATGTAGGCGGTG
CTACAGAGTTCTTGAAGTGGTGGCCTAACTACGGCTACACTAGAAGAACAGTATTTGGTATCTGCGCTCT
GCTGAAGCCAGTTACCTTCGGAAAAAGAGTTGGTAGCTCTTGATCCGGCAAACAAACCACCGCTGGTAGC
GGTGGTTTTTTTGTTTGCAAGCAGCAGATTACGCGCAGAAAAAAAGGATCTCAAGAAGATCCTTTGATCT
TTTCTACGGGGTCTGACGCTCAGTGGAACGAAAACTCACGTTAAGGGATTTTGGTCATGAGATTATCAAA
AAGGATCTTCACCTAGATCCTTTTAAATTAAAAATGAAGTTTTAAATCAATCTAAAGTATATATGAGTAA
ACTTGGTCTGACAGTTACCAATGCTTAATCAGTGAGGCACCTATCTCAGCGATCTGTCTATTTCGTTCAT
CCATAGTTGCCTGACTCCCCGTCGTGTAGATAACTACGATACGGGAGGGCTTACCATCTGGCCCCAGTGC
TGCAATGATACCGCGAGAACCACGCTCACCGGCTCCAGATTTATCAGCAATAAACCAGCCAGCCGGAAGG
GCCGAGCGCAGAAGTGGTCCTGCAACTTTATCCGCCTCCATCCAGTCTATTAATTGTTGCCGGGAAGCTA
GAGTAAGTAGTTCGCCAGTTAATAGTTTGCGCAACGTTGTTGCCATTGCTACAGGCATCGTGGTGTCACG
CTCGTCGTTTGGTATGGCTTCATTCAGCTCCGGTTCCCAACGATCAAGGCGAGTTACATGATCCCCCATG
TTGTGCAAAAAAGCGGTTAGCTCCTTCGGTCCTCCGATCGTTGTCAGAAGTAAGTTGGCCGCAGTGTTAT
CACTCATGGTTATGGCAGCACTGCATAATTCTCTTACTGTCATGCCATCCGTAAGATGCTTTTCTGTGAC
TGGTGAGTACTCAACCAAGTCATTCTGAGAATAGTGTATGCGGCGACCGAGTTGCTCTTGCCCGGCGTCA
ATACGGGATAATACCGCGCCACATAGCAGAACTTTAAAAGTGCTCATCATTGGAAAACGTTCTTCGGGGC
GAAAACTCTCAAGGATCTTACCGCTGTTGAGATCCAGTTCGATGTAACCCACTCGTGCACCCAACTGATC
TTCAGCATCTTTTACTTTCACCAGCGTTTCTGGGTGAGCAAAAACAGGAAGGCAAAATGCCGCAAAAAAG
GGAATAAGGGCGACACGGAAATGTTGAATACTCATACTCTTCCTTTTTCAATATTATTGAAGCATTTATC
AAGGTTATTGTCTCATGAGCGGATACATATTTGAATGTATTTAGAAAAATAAACAAATAGGGGTTCCGCG
CACGAATTGGCCAGCGCTGCCATTTTTGGGGTGAGGCCGTTCGCGGCCGAGGGGCGCAGCCCCTGGGGGG
ATGGGAGGCCCGCGTTAGCGGGCCGGGAGGGTTCGAGAAGGGGGGGCACCCCCCTTCGGCGTGCGCGGTC
ACGCGCACAGGGCGCAGCCCTGGTTAAAAACAAGGTTTATAAATATTGGTTTAAAAGCAGGTTAAAAGAC
AGGTTAGCGGTGGCCGAAAAACGGGCGGAAACCCTTGCAAATGCTGGATTTTCTGCCTGTGGACAGCCCC
TCAAATGTCAATAGGTGCGCCCCTCATCTGTCAGCACTCTGCCCCTCAAGTGTCAAGGATCGCGCCCCTC
ATCTGTCAGTAGTCGCGCCCCTCAAGTGTCAATACCGCAGGGCACTTATCCCCAGGCTTGTCCACATCAT
CTGTGGGAAACTCGCGTAAAATCAGGCGTTTTCGCCGATTTGCGAGGCTGGCCAGCTCCACGTCGCCGGC
CGAAATCGAGCCTGCCCCTCATCTGTCAACGCCGCGCCGGGTGAGTCGGCCCCTCAAGTGTCAACGTCCG
CCCCTCATCTGTCAGTGAGGGCCAAGTTTTCCGCGAGGTATCCACAACGCCGGCGGCCGCGGTGTCTCGC
ACACGGCTTCGACGGCGTTTCTGGCGCGTTTGCAGGGCCATAGACGGCCGCCAGCCCAGCGGCGAGGGCA
ACCAGCCCGGTGAGCGTCGCAAAGGAGATCCTGATCTGACTGATGGGCTGCCTGTATCGAGTGGTGATTT
TGTGCCGAGCTGCCGGTCGGGGAGCTGTTGGCTGGCTGGTGGCAGGATATATTGTGGTGTAAACAAATTG
ACGCTTAGACAACTTAATAACACATTGCGGACGTTTTTAATGTACTGGGGTGGATGCAGTGGGCCCCACT
CTGTGAAGACAATGCCGAATTCGGATCCGGAGGGAGGCGTGTCGTTTTAGTGAGGATCCTTACCGCTATG
GGTAAGATTTGAAGCATCTTCCCAGTGGTCCCTCCACCTATATAAGGTTTTGCTATTCATTGAAAGCAGT
AGTGACTGATTTGTATATATACTGTATTTTTACAACAATTACCAACAACAACAAACAACAAACAACATTA
CAATTACTATTTACAATTACAATGGAGGACGCCAAAAACATAAAGAAAGGCCCGGCGCCATTCTATCCGC
TGGAAGATGGAACCGCTGGAGAGCAACTGCATAAGGCTATGAAGAGATACGCCCTGGTTCCTGGAACAAT
TGCTTTTACAGATGCACATATCGAGGTGGACATCACTTACGCTGAGTACTTCGAAATGTCCGTTCGGTTG
GCAGAAGCTATGAAACGATATGGGCTGAATACAAATCACAGAATCGTCGTATGCAGTGAAAACTCTCTTC
AATTCTTTATGCCGGTGTTGGGCGCGTTATTTATCGGAGTTGCAGTTGCGCCCGCGAACGACATTTATAA
TGAACGTGAATTGCTCAACAGTATGGGCATTTCGCAGCCTACCGTGGTGTTCGTTTCCAAAAAGGGGTTG
CAAAAAATTTTGAACGTGCAAAAAAAGCTCCCAATCATCCAAAAAATTATTATCATGGATTCTAAAACGG
ATTACCAGGGATTTCAGTCGATGTACACGTTCGTCACATCTCATCTACCTCCCGGTTTTAATGAATACGA
TTTTGTGCCAGAGTCCTTCGATAGGGACAAGACAATTGCACTGATCATGAACTCCTCTGGATCTACTGGT
CTGCCTAAAGGTGTCGCTCTGCCTCATAGAACTGCCTGCGTGAGATTCTCGCATGCCAGAGATCCTATTT
TTGGCAATCAAATCATTCCGGATACTGCGATTTTAAGTGTTGTTCCATTCCATCACGGTTTTGGAATGTT
TACTACACTCGGATATTTGATATGTGGATTTCGAGTCGTCTTAATGTATAGATTTGAAGAAGAACTGTTT
CTGAGGAGCCTTCAGGATTACAAGATTCAAAGTGCGCTGCTGGTGCCAACCCTATTCTCCTTCTTCGCCA
AAAGCACTCTGATTGACAAATACGATTTATCTAATTTACACGAAATTGCTTCTGGTGGCGCTCCCCTCTC
TAAGGAAGTCGGGGAAGCGGTTGCCAAGAGGTTCCATCTGCCAGGTATCAGGCAAGGATATGGGCTCACT
GAGACTACATCAGCTATTCTGATTACACCCGAGGGGGATGATAAACCGGGCGCGGTCGGTAAAGTTGTTC
CATTTTTTGAAGCGAAGGTTGTGGATCTGGATACCGGGAAAACGCTGGGCGTTAATCAAAGAGGCGAACT
GTGTGTGAGAGGTCCTATGATTATGTCCGGTTATGTAAACAATCCGGAAGCGACCAACGCCTTGATTGAC
AAGGATGGATGGCTACATTCTGGAGACATAGCTTACTGGGACGAGGACGAACACTTCTTCATCGTTGACC
GCCTGAAGTCTCTGATTAAGTACAAAGGCTATCAGGTGGCTCCCGCTGAATTGGAATCCATCTTGCTCCA
ACACCCCAACATCTTCGACGCAGGTGTCGCAGGTCTGCCCGACGATGACGCCGGTGAACTTCCCGCCGCC
GTTGTTGTTTTGGAGCACGGAAAGACGATGACGGAAAAAGAGATCGTGGATTACGTCGCCAGTCAAGTAA
CAACCGCGAAAAAGTTGCGCGGAGGAGTTGTGTTTGTGGACGAAGTACCGAAAGGTCTTACCGGAAAACT
CGACGCAAGAAAAATCAGAGAGATCCTCATAAAGGCCAAGAAGGGCGGAAAGATCGCCGTGGGTTCGGAT
TATAAGGACCATGACGGAGACTATAAGGACCATGACCTCGACGCTGCAGCAGCGGATTATAAGGACGATG
ACGATAAGTGAGCTTGTCCTGCTTTAATGAGATATGCGAGAAGCCTATGATCGCATGATATTTGCTTTCA
ATTCTGTTGTGCACGTTGTAAAAAACCTGAGCATGTGTAGCTCAGATCCTTACCGCCGGTTTCGGTTCAT
TCTAATGAATATATCACCCGTTACTATCGTATTTTTATGAATAATATTCTCCGTTCAATTTACTGATTGT
ACCCTACTACTTATATGTACAATATTAAAATGAAAACAATATATTGTGCTGAATAGGTTTATAGCGACAT
CTATGATAGAGCGCCACAATAACAAACAATTGCGTTTTATTATTACAAATCCAATTTTAAAAAAAGCGGC
AGAACCGGTCAAACCTAAAAGACTGATTACATAAATCTTATTCAAATTTCAAAAGTGCCCCAGGGGCTAG
TATCTACGACACACCGAGCGGCGAACTAATAACGCTCACTGAAGGGAACTCCGGTTCCCCGCCGGCGCGC
ATGGGTGAGATTCCTTGAAGTTGAGTATTGGCCGTCCGCTCTACCGAAAGTTACGGGCACCATTCAACCC
GGTCCAGCACGGCGGCCGGGTAACCGACTTGCTGCCCCGAGAATTATGCAGCATTTTTTTGGTGTATGTG
GGCCCCAAATGAAGTGCAGGTCAAACCTTGACAGTGACGACAAATCGTTGGGCGGGTCCAGGGCGAATTT
TGCGACAACATGTCGAGGCTCAGCAGGACCGCT
Features (pLannotate 1.2.2; 11 found; start..end, strand, type, name):
     42..66      +  misc_feature   RB T-DNA repeat: right border repeat from nopaline C58 T-DNA
    178..198     -  CDS            TetR (fragment): tetracycline resistance regulatory protein; tetR
    225..1370    -  CDS            trfA: TRFA_ECOLX - Experimental evidence at protein level: Swiss-Prot protein existence level 1. Also involved in plasmid copy number control, promoting intermolecular coupling of protein bound iterons at oriV, which inhibits replication initiation. From Escherichia coli.
   1706..2294    -  rep_origin     ori: high-copy-number ColE1/pMB1/pBR322/pUC origin of replication
   2465..3325    -  CDS            AmpR: β-lactamase; bla; confers resistance to ampicillin, carbenicillin, and related antibiotics
   3326..3430    -  promoter       AmpR promoter: bla
   3517..4148    -  rep_origin     oriV: incP origin of replication
   4240..4264    +  misc_feature   LB T-DNA repeat: left border repeat from nopaline C58 T-DNA
   4515..4570    +  misc_feature   TMV Ω: translational enhancer from the tobacco mosaic virus 5'-leader sequence (Gallie et al., 1988)
   4572..6221    +  CDS            luciferase: firefly luciferase; luc+; enhanced luc+ version of the luciferase gene
   6319..7026    +  terminator     OCS terminator: octopine synthase terminator
