[The description below was written by a language model from this plasmid's Addgene catalogue record and pLannotate feature annotations shown in this document.]
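Description:
pEPYC1CB0498 is a MoClo (Golden Gate) Level 1 plasmid of about 7 kb, built in the pICH47732 acceptor backbone and carrying a single plant transcription unit that reports promoter activity through firefly luciferase. The backbone is a binary-type vector. Nopaline C58 left and right T-DNA border repeats flank the cargo. A high-copy ColE1/pUC-type origin supports propagation in E. coli, and the broad-host-range incP oriV with its replication initiator gene trfA should allow maintenance in Agrobacterium. Selection in bacteria is by ampicillin/carbenicillin resistance from the bla gene under its own promoter. A very short TetR fragment is also annotated and appears to be a backbone remnant rather than a functional element.

The insert was assembled through BsaI sites that were destroyed during cloning and is described as MinSyn_031::TMV::LucF::Flag::ocsT. MinSyn_031 is a minimal synthetic plant promoter. It is not annotated in the feature table, but it presumably lies in the unannotated stretch between the left border and the TMV Ω leader, a 5' untranslated sequence from tobacco mosaic virus that enhances translation. Downstream is the enhanced luc+ firefly luciferase coding sequence, which the record says carries a Flag epitope tag (not separately annotated), followed by the octopine synthase terminator for transcript termination and polyadenylation.

The construct comes from work on the rational design of minimal synthetic promoters for plants. It lets the strength of MinSyn_031 be quantified from luminescence in plant cells. As a Level 1 module it could also be combined with other transcription units in higher-level MoClo assemblies.
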