Addgene plasmid #154744: pEPYC1CB0498
Purpose: MoClo Level 1 luciferase reporter
Depositing lab: Nicola Patron. Depositing organization: Earlham Institute. Publication: Rational design of minimal synthetic promoters for plants. Cai YM, Kallam K, Tidd H, Gendarini G, Salzman A, Patron NJ. Nucleic Acids Res. 2020 Aug 28. pii: 5897334. doi: 10.1093/nar/gkaa682. PubMed 32856047.
Backbone
  Vector backbone: pICH47732
  Vector type: Synthetic Biology
Growth in bacteria
  Bacterial resistance: Ampicillin, 100 μg/mL
  Growth temperature: 37°C
  Growth strain: NEB Stable
  Copy number: High Copy
Gene/Insert
  Gene/Insert name: MinSyn_031 Firefly luciferase expression cassette [MinSyn_031::TMV::LucF::Flag::ocsT]
  Species: Synthetic
  Cloning method: Restriction Enzyme; 5′ cloning site BsaI (destroyed during cloning); 3′ cloning site BsaI (destroyed during cloning)
Terms and licenses: Academic/Nonprofit Terms; Industry Terms: Not Available to Industry
Depositor comments: Please visit https://www.biorxiv.org/content/10.1101/2020.05.14.095406v1 for bioRxiv preprint.
How to cite: pEPYC1CB0498 was a gift from Nicola Patron (Addgene plasmid # 154744 ; http://n2t.net/addgene:154744 ; RRID:Addgene_154744)
